>Addgene plasmid #140056 | Endosome-targeted optoPLD | depositor full sequence | sequence record 271415 | Endosome-targeted optoPLD sequence 9982 bps
GAGAGGCGGTTTGCGTATTGGGCGCTCTTCCGCTTCCTCGCTCACTGACTCGCTGCGCTCGGTCGTTCGG
CTGCGGCGAGCGGTATCAGCTCACTCAAAGGCGGTAATACGGTTATCCACAGAATCAGGGGATAACGCAG
GAAAGAACATGTGAGCAAAAGGCCAGCAAAAGGCCAGGAACCGTAAAAAGGCCGCGTTGCTGGCGTTTTT
CCATAGGCTCCGCCCCCCTGACGAGCATCACAAAAATCGACGCTCAAGTCAGAGGTGGCGAAACCCGACA
GGACTATAAAGATACCAGGCGTTTCCCCCTGGAAGCTCCCTCGTGCGCTCTCCTGTTCCGACCCTGCCGC
TTACCGGATACCTGTCCGCCTTTCTCCCTTCGGGAAGCGTGGCGCTTTCTCATAGCTCACGCTGTAGGTA
TCTCAGTTCGGTGTAGGTCGTTCGCTCCAAGCTGGGCTGTGTGCACGAACCCCCCGTTCAGCCCGACCGC
TGCGCCTTATCCGGTAACTATCGTCTTGAGTCCAACCCGGTAAGACACGACTTATCGCCACTGGCAGCAG
CCACTGGTAACAGGATTAGCAGAGCGAGGTATGTAGGCGGTGCTACAGAGTTCTTGAAGTGGTGGCCTAA
CTACGGCTACACTAGAAGAACAGTATTTGGTATCTGCGCTCTGCTGAAGCCAGTTACCTTCGGAAAAAGA
GTTGGTAGCTCTTGATCCGGCAAACAAACCACCGCTGGTAGCGGTGGTTTTTTTGTTTGCAAGCAGCAGA
TTACGCGCAGAAAAAAAGGATCTCAAGAAGATCCTTTGATCTTTTCTACGGGGTCTGACGCTCAGTGGAA
CGAAAACTCACGTTAAGGGATTTTGGTCATGAGATTATCAAAAAGGATCTTCACCTAGATCCTTTTAAAT
TAAAAATGAAGTTTTAAATCAATCTAAAGTATATATGAGTAAACTTGGTCTGACAGTTACCAATGCTTAA
TCAGTGAGGCACCTATCTCAGCGATCTGTCTATTTCGTTCATCCATAGTTGCCTGACTCCCCGTCGTGTA
GATAACTACGATACGGGAGGGCTTACCATCTGGCCCCAGTGCTGCAATGATACCGCGAGACCCACGCTCA
CCGGCTCCAGATTTATCAGCAATAAACCAGCCAGCCGGAAGGGCCGAGCGCAGAAGTGGTCCTGCAACTT
TATCCGCCTCCATCCAGTCTATTAATTGTTGCCGGGAAGCTAGAGTAAGTAGTTCGCCAGTTAATAGTTT
GCGCAACGTTGTTGCCATTGCTACAGGCATCGTGGTGTCACGCTCGTCGTTTGGTATGGCTTCATTCAGC
TCCGGTTCCCAACGATCAAGGCGAGTTACATGATCCCCCATGTTGTGCAAAAAAGCGGTTAGCTCCTTCG
GTCCTCCGATCGTTGTCAGAAGTAAGTTGGCCGCAGTGTTATCACTCATGGTTATGGCAGCACTGCATAA
TTCTCTTACTGTCATGCCATCCGTAAGATGCTTTTCTGTGACTGGTGAGTACTCAACCAAGTCATTCTGA
GAATAGTGTATGCGGCGACCGAGTTGCTCTTGCCCGGCGTCAATACGGGATAATACCGCGCCACATAGCA
GAACTTTAAAAGTGCTCATCATTGGAAAACGTTCTTCGGGGCGAAAACTCTCAAGGATCTTACCGCTGTT
GAGATCCAGTTCGATGTAACCCACTCGTGCACCCAACTGATCTTCAGCATCTTTTACTTTCACCAGCGTT
TCTGGGTGAGCAAAAACAGGAAGGCAAAATGCCGCAAAAAAGGGAATAAGGGCGACACGGAAATGTTGAA
TACTCATACTCTTCCTTTTTCAATATTATTGAAGCATTTATCAGGGTTATTGTCTCATGAGCGGATACAT
ATTTGAATGTATTTAGAAAAATAAACAAATAGGGGTTCCGCGCACATTTCCCCGAAAAGTGCCACCTGAC
GTCGACGGATCGGGAGATCTCCCGATCCCCTATGGTGCACTCTCAGTACAATCTGCTCTGATGCCGCATA
GTTAAGCCAGTATCTGCTCCCTGCTTGTGTGTTGGAGGTCGCTGAGTAGTGCGCGAGCAAAATTTAAGCT
ACAACAAGGCAAGGCTTGACCGACAATTGCATGAAGAATCTGCTTAGGGTTAGGCGTTTTGCGCTGCTTC
GCGATGTACGGGCCAGATATACGCGTTGACATTGATTATTGACTAGTTATTAATAGTAATCAATTACGGG
GTCATTAGTTCATAGCCCATATATGGAGTTCCGCGTTACATAACTTACGGTAAATGGCCCGCCTGGCTGA
CCGCCCAACGACCCCCGCCCATTGACGTCAATAATGACGTATGTTCCCATAGTAACGCCAATAGGGACTT
TCCATTGACGTCAATGGGTGGAGTATTTACGGTAAACTGCCCACTTGGCAGTACATCAAGTGTATCATAT
GCCAAGTACGCCCCCTATTGACGTCAATGACGGTAAATGGCCCGCCTGGCATTATGCCCAGTACATGACC
TTATGGGACTTTCCTACTTGGCAGTACATCTACGTATTAGTCATCGCTATTACCATGGTGATGCGGTTTT
GGCAGTACATCAATGGGCGTGGATAGCGGTTTGACTCACGGGGATTTCCAAGTCTCCACCCCATTGACGT
CAATGGGAGTTTGTTTTGGCACCAAAATCAACGGGACTTTCCAAAATGTCGTAACAACTCCGCCCCATTG
ACGCAAATGGGCGGTAGGCGTGTACGGTGGGAGGTCTATATAAGCAGAGCTCTCCCTATCAGTGATAGAG
AGTCGACGAGCTCGTTTAGTGAACCGTCAGATCGCCTGGAGACGCCATCCACGCTGTTTTGACCTCCATA
GAAGACACCGGGACCGATCCAGCCTCCGGACTCTAGCGTTTAAACTTAAGCTTGGTACGCCACCATGAAG
ATGGACAAAAAGACTATAGTTTGGTTTAGAAGAGACCTAAGGATTGAGGATAATCCTGCATTAGCAGCAG
CTGCTCACGAAGGATCTGTTTTTCCTGTCTTCATTTGGTGTCCTGAAGAAGAAGGACAGTTTTATCCTGG
AAGAGCTTCAAGATGGTGGATGAAACAATCACTTGCTCACTTATCTCAATCCTTGAAGGCTCTTGGATCT
GACCTCACTTTAATCAAAACCCACAACACGATTTCAGCGATCTTGGATTGTATCCGCGTTACCGGTGCTA
CAAAAGTCGTCTTTAACCACCTCTATGATCCTGTTTCGTTAGTTCGGGACCATACCGTAAAGGAGAAGCT
GGTGGAACGTGGGATCTCTGTGCAAAGCTACAATGGAGATCTATTGTATGAACCGTGGGAGATATACTGC
GAAAAGGGCAAACCTTTTACGAGTTTCAATTCTTACTGGAGGAAATGCTTAGATATGTCGATTGAATCCG
TTATGCTTCCTCCTCCTTGGCGGTTGATGCCAATAACTGCAGCGGCTGAAGCGATTTGGGCGTGTTCGAT
TGAAGAACTAGGGCTGGAGAATGAGGCCGAGAAACCGAGCAATGCGTTGTTAACTAGAGCTTGGTCTCCA
GGATGGAGCAATGCTGATAAGTTACTAAATGAGTTCATCGAGAAGCAGTTGATAGATTATGCAAAGAACA
GCAAGAAAGTTGTTGGGAATTCTACTTCACTACTTTCTCCGTATCTCCATTTCGGGGAAATAAGCGTCAG
ACACGTTTTCCAGTGTGCCCGGATGAAACAAATTATATGGGCAAGAGATAAGAACAGTGAAGGAGAAGAA
AGTGCAGATCTTTTTCTTAGGGGAATCGGTTTAAGAGAGTATTCTCGGTATATATGTTTCAACTTCCCGT
TTACTCACGAGCAATCGTTGTTGAGTCATCTTCGGTTTTTCCCTTGGGATGCTGATGTTGATAAGTTCAA
GGCCTGGAGACAAGGCAGGACCGGTTATCCGTTGGTGGATGCCGGAATGAGAGAGCTTTGGGCTACCGGA
TGGATGCATAACAGAATAAGAGTGATTGTTTCAAGCTTTGCTGTGAAGTTTCTTCTCCTTCCATGGAAAT
GGGGAATGAAGTATTTCTGGGATACACTTTTGGATGCTGATTTGGAATGTGACATCCTTGGCTGGCAGTA
TATCTCTGGGAGTATCCCCGATGGCCACGAGCTTGATCGCTTGGACAATCCCGCGTTACAAGGCGCCAAA
TATGACCCAGAAGGTGAGTACATAAGGCAATGGCTTCCCGAGCTTGCGAGATTGCCAACTGAATGGATCC
ATCATCCATGGGACGCTCCTTTAACCGTACTCAAAGCTTCTGGTGTGGAACTCGGAACAAACTATGCGAA
ACCCATTGTAGACATCGACACAGCTCGTGAGCTACTAGCTAAAGCTATTTCAAGAACCCGTGAAGCACAG
ATCATGATCGGAGCAGCAGGTGGAGGCGGTTCAGGCGGAGGTGGCAGCGGCGTGAGCAAGGGCGAGGAGG
ATAACATGGCCATCATCAAGGAGTTCATGCGCTTCAAGGTGCACATGGAGGGCTCCGTGAACGGCCACGA
GTTCGAGATCGAGGGCGAGGGCGAGGGCCGCCCCTACGAGGGCACCCAGACCGCCAAGCTGAAGGTGACC
AAGGGTGGCCCCCTGCCCTTCGCCTGGGACATCCTGTCCCCTCAGTTCATGTACGGCTCCAAGGCCTACG
TGAAGCACCCCGCCGACATCCCCGACTACTTGAAGCTGTCCTTCCCCGAGGGCTTCAAGTGGGAGCGCGT
GATGAACTTCGAGGACGGCGGCGTGGTGACCGTGACCCAGGACTCCTCCCTGCAGGACGGCGAGTTCATC
TACAAGGTGAAGCTGCGCGGCACCAACTTCCCCTCCGACGGCCCCGTAATGCAGAAGAAGACCATGGGCT
GGGAGGCCTCCTCCGAGCGGATGTACCCCGAGGACGGCGCCCTGAAGGGCGAGATCAAGCAGAGGCTGAA
GCTGAAGGACGGCGGCCACTACGACGCTGAGGTCAAGACCACCTACAAGGCCAAGAAGCCCGTGCAGCTG
CCCGGCGCCTACAACGTCAACATCAAGTTGGACATCACCTCCCACAACGAGGACTACACCATCGTGGAAC
AGTACGAACGCGCCGAGGGCCGCCACTCCACCGGCGGCATGGACGAGCTGTACAAGAGATCTCGAAGCGC
GGCCGCGGGAGCAGGAGGAGCAGCTCGAGGCGCAGCAGCGGGAGCAGGAGGAGCAGGTCGATCGGGCGGA
TCTGCAGATTCAGCTACACCACATTTGGACGCCGTTGAGCAAACATTGAGGCAAGTGTCCCCAGGCCTGG
AGGGCGATGTATGGGAAAGAACTAGTGGAAATAAATTGGACGGAAGTGCCGCTGATCCCAGTGATTGGTT
GTTGCAAACCCCAGGATGTTGGGGCGATGATAAATGCGCTGACAGAGTTGGGACAAAAAGGTTGCTGGCT
AAGATGACTGAAAATATAGGGAATGCCACCAGAACCGTAGATATTAGTACACTTGCACCTTTCCCAAACG
GCGCATTCCAAGACGCTATTGTCGCTGGTTTGAAGGAGTCCGCAGCTAAAGGCAATAAGTTGAAAGTTAG
GATACTGGTTGGGGCTGCACCCGTCTACCACATGAATGTAATACCTTCCAAGTATAGGGACGAATTGACT
GCAAAACTTGGCAAAGCCGCAGAAAACATAACTTTGAACGTGGCTAGTATGACTACATCAAAAACAGCTT
TCTCCTGGAACCATAGCAAAATCTTGGTTGTAGACGGGCAAAGTGCCCTTACTGGTGGAATAAATAGCTG
GAAGGATGATTACTTGGATACTACTCATCCAGTGTCTGATGTTGATCTTGCACTGACCGGACCAGCTGCA
GGCTCTGCCGGTAGATACCTTGACACTTTGTGGACATGGACCTGCCAAAACAAGAGTAACATCGCTTCCG
TCTGGTTTGCAGCTTCCGGCAACGCAGGGTGCATGCCCACTATGCATAAAGATACAAACCCCAAGGCATC
ACCTGCCACCGGGAATGTCCCAGTAATAGCCGTTGGAGGGTTGGGCGTTGGCATCAAAGATGTGGACCCC
AAGTCCACTTTCAGGCCCGATCTGCCAACAGCTAGCGATACTAAGTGTGTGGTAGGACTTCACGACAATA
CTAACGCCGATAGAGACTATGATACAGTCAACCCAGAAGAGAGTGCCTTGAGAGCTCTTGTTGCTTCAGC
AAAAGGTCACATTGAAATATCTCAGCAGGATTTGAACGCTACATGTCCACCCTTGCCTAGGTATGACATT
AGATTGTACGATGCCTTGGCTGCTAAAATGGCTGCTGGGGTTAAGGTGAGAATTGTGGTTAGCGACCCAG
CCAACAGGGGCGCAGTGGGCAGTGGGGGTTACAGCCAAATAAAATCACTTAGTGAAATATCAGACACTTT
GAGAAACAGGCTTGCAAATATCACAGGCGGTCAACAAGCTGCCAAAACTGCAATGTGTAGCAATTTGCAG
CTTGCAACCTTTAGATCCTCCCCCAACGGCAAATGGGCAGACGGGCATCCTTATGCCCAACACCATAAGT
TGGTTTCCGTCGACTCATCCACATTTTATATCGGTTCAAAAAATTTGTACCCATCCTGGCTGCAAGATTT
TGGCTACATAGTGGAATCCCCAGAGGCTGCCAAGCAACTGGATGCCAAATTGCTTGACCCTCAGTGGAAG
TACTCACAGGAGACTGCAACAGTGGATTACGCAAGAGGAATCTGCAACGCTGGAAGCGGCGCTACAAACT
TTAGTCTGCTCAAGCAGGCTGGCGATGTCGAGGAAAACCCAGGTCCCGGTACCATGAATGGAGCTATAGG
AGGTGACCTTTTGCTCAATTTTCCTGACATGTCGGTCCTAGAGCGCCAAAGGGCTCACCTCAAGTACCTC
AATCCCACCTTTGATTCTCCTCTCGCCGGCTTCTTTGCCGATTCTTCAATGATTACCGGCGGCGAGATGG
ACAGCTATCTTTCGACTGCCGGTTTGAATCTTCCGATGATGTACGGTGAGACGACGGTGGAAGGTGATTC
AAGACTCTCAATTTCGCCGGAAACGACGCTTGGGACTGGAAATTTCAAGGCAGCGAAGTTTGATACAGAG
ACTAAGGATTGTAATGAGGCGGCGAAGAAGATGACGATGAACAGAGATGACCTAGTAGAAGAAGGAGAAG
AAGAGAAGTCGAAAATAACAGAGCAAAACAATGGGAGCACAAAAAGCATCAAGAAGATGAAACACAAAGC
CAAGAAAGAAGAGAACAATTTCTCTAATGATTCATCTAAAGTGACGAAGGAATTGGAGAAAACGGATTAT
ATTCATGTGACCGGTGGCGCCTTAGAATTCGAAAGTGATGCCATGTTCGCTGCTGAAAGAGCCCCTGACT
GGGTGGATGCTGAGGAATGCCATCGGTGCAGAGTACAGTTTGGGGTGGTGACCCGCAAGCATCACTGCCG
AGCATGTGGGCAGATCTTCTGTGGCAAGTGCTCCTCCAAGTACTCCACCATCCCCAAGTTCGGCATTGAG
AAGGAGGTGCGCGTGTGTGAGCCCTGCTATGAGCAGCTGAACAAGAAGGCACAAGGACAAGGATCCGAAA
GTGATGCCATGTTCGCTGCTGAAAGAGCCCCTGACTGGGTGGATGCTGAGGAATGCCATCGGTGCAGAGT
ACAGTTTGGGGTGGTGACCCGCAAGCATCACTGCCGAGCATGTGGGCAGATCTTCTGTGGCAAGTGCTCC
TCCAAGTACTCCACCATCCCCAAGTTCGGCATTGAGAAGGAGGTGCGCGTGTGTGAGCCCTGCTATGAGC
AGCTGAACAAGAAGGCATGATCTAGAGGGCCCTATTCGTTTAAACCCGCTGATCAGCCTCGACTGTGCCT
TCTAGTTGCCAGCCATCTGTTGTTTGCCCCTCCCCCGTGCCTTCCTTGACCCTGGAAGGTGCCACTCCCA
CTGTCCTTTCCTAATAAAATGAGGAAATTGCATCGCATTGTCTGAGTAGGTGTCATTCTATTCTGGGGGG
TGGGGTGGGGCAGGACAGCAAGGGGGAGGATTGGGAAGACAATAGCAGGCATGCTGGGGATGCGGTGGGC
TCTATGGCTTCTGAGGCGGAAAGAACCAGCTGGGGCTCTAGGGGGTATCCCC
[124 nt withheld, positions 8173-8296]
C
[91 nt withheld, positions 8298-8388]
AGGGTGATGGTTCACGTACCTAGAAGTTCCTATTCCGAAGTTCCTATTCTCTAGAAAGTATAGGAACTTC
CTTGGCCAAAAAGCCTGAACTCACCGCGACGTCTGTCGAGAAGTTTCTGATCGAAAAGTTCGACAGCGTC
TCCGACCTGATGCAGCTCTCGGAGGGCGAAGAATCTCGTGCTTTCAGCTTCGATGTAGGAGGGCGTGGAT
ATGTCCTGCGGGTAAATAGCTGCGCCGATGGTTTCTACAAAGATCGTTATGTTTATCGGCACTTTGCATC
GGCCGCGCTCCCGATTCCGGAAGTGCTTGACATTGGGGAATTCAGCGAGAGCCTGACCTATTGCATCTCC
CGCCGTGCACAGGGTGTCACGTTGCAAGACCTGCCTGAAACCGAACTGCCCGCTGTTCTGCAGCCGGTCG
CGGAGGCCATGGATGCGATCGCTGCGGCCGATCTTAGCCAGACGAGCGGGTTCGGCCCATTCGGACCGCA
AGGAATCGGTCAATACACTACATGGCGTGATTTCATATGCGCGATTGCTGATCCCCATGTGTATCACTGG
CAAACTGTGATGGACGACACCGTCAGTGCGTCCGTCGCGCAGGCTCTCGATGAGCTGATGCTTTGGGCCG
AGGACTGCCCCGAAGTCCGGCACCTCGTGCACGCGGATTTCGGCTCCAACAATGTCCTGACGGACAATGG
CCGCATAACAGCGGTCATTGACTGGAGCGAGGCGATGTTCGGGGATTCCCAATACGAGGTCGCCAACATC
TTCTTCTGGAGGCCGTGGTTGGCTTGTATGGAGCAGCAGACGCGCTACTTCGAGCGGAGGCATCCGGAGC
TTGCAGGATCGCCGCGGCTCCGGGCGTATATGCTCCGCATTGGTCTTGACCAACTCTATCAGAGCTTGGT
TGACGGCAATTTCGATGATGCAGCTTGGGCGCAGGGTCGATGCGACGCAATCGTCCGATCCGGAGCCGGG
ACTGTCGGGCGTACACAAATCGCCCGCAGAAGCGCGGCCGTCTGGACCGATGGCTGTGTAGAAGTACTCG
CCGATAGTGGAAACCGACGCCCCAGCACTCGTCCGAGGGCAAAGGAATAGCACGTACTACGAGATTTCGA
TTCCACCGCCGCCTTCTATGAAAGGTTGGGCTTCGGAATCGTTTTCCGGGACGCCGGCTGGATGATCCTC
CAGCGCGGGGATCTCATGCTGGAGTTCTTCGCCCACCCCAACTTGTTTATTGCAGCTTATAATGGTTACA
AATAAAGCAATAGCATCACAAATTTCACAAATAAAGCATTTTTTTCACTGCATTCTAGTTGTGGTTTGTC
CAAACTCATCAATGTATCTTATCATGTCTGTATACCGTCGACCTCTAGCTAGAGCTTGGCGTAATCATGG
TCATAGCTGTTTCCTGTGTGAAATTGTTATCCGCTCACAATTCCACACAACATACGAGCCGGAAGCATAA
AGTGTAAAGCCTGGGGTGCCTAATGAGTGAGCTAACTCACATTAATTGCGTTGCGCTCACTGCCCGCTTT
CCAGTCGGGAAACCTGTCGTGCCAGCTGCATTAATGAATCGGCCAACGCGCGGG
Features (pLannotate 1.2.2; 25 found; start..end, strand, type, name):
    208..796     -  rep_origin     ori: high-copy-number ColE1/pMB1/pBR322/pUC origin of replication
    967..1827    -  CDS            AmpR: β-lactamase; bla; confers resistance to ampicillin, carbenicillin, and related antibiotics
   1828..1932    -  promoter       AmpR promoter: bla
   1991..2043    -  misc_feature   bom (fragment): basis of mobility region from pBR322
   2198..2577    +  enhancer       CMV enhancer: human cytomegalovirus immediate early enhancer
   2578..2781    +  promoter       CMV promoter: human cytomegalovirus (CMV) immediate early promoter
   2782..2801    +  promoter       tight TRE promoter (fragment): Tet-responsive promoter PTight, consisting of seven tet operator sequences followed by the minimal CMV promoter
   2808..2841    +  promoter       TRE3GV promoter (fragment): 3rd-generation Tet-responsive promoter that can be activated by binding of Tet-On® 3G, optimized for retroviral and lentiviral vectors
   2935..4428    +  CDS            CRY2PHR: N-terminal photolyase homology region of Arabidopsis thaliana cryptochrome 2 binds to CIB1 upon exposure to blue light (Kennedy et al., 2010)
   4462..5166    +  CDS            mCherry: mCherry is a basic (constitutively fluorescent) red fluorescent protein published in 2004, derived from Discosoma sp.. It is reported to be a very rapidly-maturing monomer with low acid sensitivity.
   5251..6738    +  CDS            PLD_STRAT (fragment): Experimental evidence at protein level: Swiss-Prot protein existence level 1. From Streptomyces antibioticus.
   6844..7353    +  CDS            CIBN: N-terminal portion of the CIB1 transcription factor from Arabidopsis thaliana binds to CRY2 (cryptochrome 2) that has absorbed blue light (Kennedy et al., 2010)
   7375..7626    +  CDS            Hgs (fragment): HGS_MOUSE - Also known as Hrs. Experimental evidence at protein level: Swiss-Prot protein existence level 1. Involved in intracellular signal transduction mediated by cytokines and growth factors. When associated with STAM, it suppresses DNA signaling upon stimulation by IL-2 and GM-CSF. Could be a direct effector of PI3-kinase in vesicular pathway via early endosomes and may regulate trafficking to early and late endosomes by recruiting clathrin. May concentrate ubiquitinated receptors within clathrin- coated regions. Involved in down-regulation of receptor tyrosine kinase via multivesicular
   7675..7836    +  CDS            adcA (fragment): ADCA_DICDI - Experimental evidence at protein level: Swiss-Prot protein existence level 1. From Dictyostelium discoideum (Slime mold).
   7903..8127    +  polyA_signal   bGH poly(A) signal: bovine growth hormone polyadenylation signal
   8131..8152    +  promoter       SV40 promoter (fragment): SV40 enhancer and early promoter
   8173..8406    +  rep_origin     f1 ori (fragment) (sequence partly withheld): f1 bacteriophage origin of replication; arrow indicates direction of (+) strand synthesis
   8411..8458    +  protein_bind   FRT: FLP-mediated recombination occurs in the 8-bp core sequence TCTAGAAA (Turan and Bode, 2011). FLP recombinase from the Saccharomyces cerevisiae 2μ plasmid
   8466..9488    +  CDS            HygR: aminoglycoside phosphotransferase from E. coli; aph(4)-Ia; confers resistance to hygromycin
   9498..9623    +  CDS            ble (fragment): BLE_KLEPN - Experimental evidence at protein level: Swiss-Prot protein existence level 1. Binding protein with a strong affinity to the bleomycin family of antibiotics. Binds to CL990; an antimitotic-antibiotic compound. From Klebsiella pneumoniae.
   9618..9739    +  polyA_signal   SV40 poly(A) signal: SV40 polyadenylation signal
   9812..9828    -  protein_bind   lac operator: The lac repressor binds to the lac operator to inhibit transcription in E. coli. This inhibition can be relieved by adding lactose or isopropyl-β-D-thiogalactopyranoside (IPTG). lac repressor encoded by lacI
   9836..9866    -  promoter       lac promoter: promoter for the E. coli lac operon
   9881..9902    -  protein_bind   CAP binding site: CAP binding activates transcription in the presence of cAMP. E. coli catabolite activator protein
   9915..25      -  CDS            lacI (fragment) (across the origin): lac repressor; lacI; The lac repressor binds to the lac operator to inhibit transcription in E. coli. This inhibition can be relieved by adding lactose or isopropyl-β-D-thiogalactopyranoside (IPTG).
