>Addgene plasmid #140056 | Endosome-targeted optoPLD | addgene full sequence | sequence record 275685 | Addgene NGS Result
GACATTGATTATTGACTAGTTATTAATAGTAATCAATTACGGGGTCATTAGTTCATAGCCCATATATGGA
GTTCCGCGTTACATAACTTACGGTAAATGGCCCGCCTGGCTGACCGCCCAACGACCCCCGCCCATTGACG
TCAATAATGACGTATGTTCCCATAGTAACGCCAATAGGGACTTTCCATTGACGTCAATGGGTGGAGTATT
TACGGTAAACTGCCCACTTGGCAGTACATCAAGTGTATCATATGCCAAGTACGCCCCCTATTGACGTCAA
TGACGGTAAATGGCCCGCCTGGCATTATGCCCAGTACATGACCTTATGGGACTTTCCTACTTGGCAGTAC
ATCTACGTATTAGTCATCGCTATTACCATGGTGATGCGGTTTTGGCAGTACATCAATGGGCGTGGATAGC
GGTTTGACTCACGGGGATTTCCAAGTCTCCACCCCATTGACGTCAATGGGAGTTTGTTTTGGCACCAAAA
TCAACGGGACTTTCCAAAATGTCGTAACAACTCCGCCCCATTGACGCAAATGGGCGGTAGGCGTGTACGG
TGGGAGGTCTATATAAGCAGAGCTCTCCCTATCAGTGATAGAGATCGTCGACGAGCTCGTTTAGTGAACC
GTCAGATCGCCTGGAGACGCCATCCACGCTGTTTTGACCTCCATAGAAGACACCGGGACCGATCCAGCCT
CCGGACTCTAGCGTTTAAACTTAAGCTTGGTACGCCACCATGAAGATGGACAAAAAGACTATAGTTTGGT
TTAGAAGAGACCTAAGGATTGAGGATAATCCTGCATTAGCAGCAGCTGCTCACGAAGGATCTGTTTTTCC
TGTCTTCATTTGGTGTCCTGAAGAAGAAGGACAGTTTTATCCTGGAAGAGCTTCAAGATGGTGGATGAAA
CAATCACTTGCTCACTTATCTCAATCCTTGAAGGCTCTTGGATCTGACCTCACTTTAATCAAAACCCACA
ACACGATTTCAGCGATCTTGGATTGTATCCGCGTTACCGGTGCTACAAAAGTCGTCTTTAACCACCTCTA
TGATCCTGTTTCGTTAGTTCGGGACCATACCGTAAAGGAGAAGCTGGTGGAACGTGGGATCTCTGTGCAA
AGCTACAATGGAGATCTATTGTATGAACCGTGGGAGATATACTGCGAAAAGGGCAAACCTTTTACGAGTT
TCAATTCTTACTGGAGGAAATGCTTAGATATGTCGATTGAATCCGTTATGCTTCCTCCTCCTTGGCGGTT
GATGCCAATAACTGCAGCGGCTGAAGCGATTTGGGCGTGTTCGATTGAAGAACTAGGGCTGGAGAATGAG
GCCGAGAAACCGAGCAATGCGTTGTTAACTAGAGCTTGGTCTCCAGGATGGAGCAATGCTGATAAGTTAC
TAAATGAGTTCATCGAGAAGCAGTTGATAGATTATGCAAAGAACAGCAAGAAAGTTGTTGGGAATTCTAC
TTCACTACTTTCTCCGTATCTCCATTTCGGGGAAATAAGCGTCAGACACGTTTTCCAGTGTGCCCGGATG
AAACAAATTATATGGGCAAGAGATAAGAACAGTGAAGGAGAAGAAAGTGCAGATCTTTTTCTTAGGGGAA
TCGGTTTAAGAGAGTATTCTCGGTATATATGTTTCAACTTCCCGTTTACTCACGAGCAATCGTTGTTGAG
TCATCTTCGGTTTTTCCCTTGGGATGCTGATGTTGATAAGTTCAAGGCCTGGAGACAAGGCAGGACCGGT
TATCCGTTGGTGGATGCCGGAATGAGAGAGCTTTGGGCTACCGGATGGATGCATAACAGAATAAGAGTGA
TTGTTTCAAGCTTTGCTGTGAAGTTTCTTCTCCTTCCATGGAAATGGGGAATGAAGTATTTCTGGGATAC
ACTTTTGGATGCTGATTTGGAATGTGACATCCTTGGCTGGCAGTATATCTCTGGGAGTATCCCCGATGGC
CACGAGCTTGATCGCTTGGACAATCCCGCGTTACAAGGCGCCAAATATGACCCAGAAGGTGAGTACATAA
GGCAATGGCTTCCCGAGCTTGCGAGATTGCCAACTGAATGGATCCATCATCCATGGGACGCTCCTTTAAC
CGTACTCAAAGCTTCTGGTGTGGAACTCGGAACAAACTATGCGAAACCCATTGTAGACATCGACACAGCT
CGTGAGCTACTAGCTAAAGCTATTTCAAGAACCCGTGAAGCACAGATCATGATCGGAGCAGCAGGTGGAG
GCGGTTCAGGCGGAGGTGGCAGCGGCGTGAGCAAGGGCGAGGAGGATAACATGGCCATCATCAAGGAGTT
CATGCGCTTCAAGGTGCACATGGAGGGCTCCGTGAACGGCCACGAGTTCGAGATCGAGGGCGAGGGCGAG
GGCCGCCCCTACGAGGGCACCCAGACCGCCAAGCTGAAGGTGACCAAGGGTGGCCCCCTGCCCTTCGCCT
GGGACATCCTGTCCCCTCAGTTCATGTACGGCTCCAAGGCCTACGTGAAGCACCCCGCCGACATCCCCGA
CTACTTGAAGCTGTCCTTCCCCGAGGGCTTCAAGTGGGAGCGCGTGATGAACTTCGAGGACGGCGGCGTG
GTGACCGTGACCCAGGACTCCTCCCTGCAGGACGGCGAGTTCATCTACAAGGTGAAGCTGCGCGGCACCA
ACTTCCCCTCCGACGGCCCCGTAATGCAGAAGAAGACCATGGGCTGGGAGGCCTCCTCCGAGCGGATGTA
CCCCGAGGACGGCGCCCTGAAGGGCGAGATCAAGCAGAGGCTGAAGCTGAAGGACGGCGGCCACTACGAC
GCTGAGGTCAAGACCACCTACAAGGCCAAGAAGCCCGTGCAGCTGCCCGGCGCCTACAACGTCAACATCA
AGTTGGACATCACCTCCCACAACGAGGACTACACCATCGTGGAACAGTACGAACGCGCCGAGGGCCGCCA
CTCCACCGGCGGCATGGACGAGCTGTACAAGAGATCTCGAAGCGCGGCCGCGGGAGCAGGAGGAGCAGCT
CGAGGCGCAGCAGCGGGAGCAGGAGGAGCAGGTCGATCGGGCGGATCTGCAGATTCAGCTACACCACATT
TGGACGCCGTTGAGCAAACATTGAGGCAAGTGTCCCCAGGCCTGGAGGGCGATGTATGGGAAAGAACTAG
TGGAAATAAATTGGACGGAAGTGCCGCTGATCCCAGTGATTGGTTGTTGCAAACCCCAGGATGTTGGGGC
GATGATAAATGCGCTGACAGAGTTGGGACAAAAAGGTTGCTGGCTAAGATGACTGAAAATATAGGGAATG
CCACCAGAACCGTAGATATTAGTACACTTGCACCTTTCCCAAACGGCGCATTCCAAGACGCTATTGTCGC
TGGTTTGAAGGAGTCCGCAGCTAAAGGCAATAAGTTGAAAGTTAGGATACTGGTTGGGGCTGCACCCGTC
TACCACATGAATGTAATACCTTCCAAGTATAGGGACGAATTGACTGCAAAACTTGGCAAAGCCGCAGAAA
ACATAACTTTGAACGTGGCTAGTATGACTACATCAAAAACAGCTTTCTCCTGGAACCATAGCAAAATCTT
GGTTGTAGACGGGCAAAGTGCCCTTACTGGTGGAATAAATAGCTGGAAGGATGATTACTTGGATACTACT
CATCCAGTGTCTGATGTTGATCTTGCACTGACCGGACCAGCTGCAGGCTCTGCCGGTAGATACCTTGACA
CTTTGTGGACATGGACCTGCCAAAACAAGAGTAACATCGCTTCCGTCTGGTTTGCAGCTTCCGGCAACGC
AGGGTGCATGCCCACTATGCATAAAGATACAAACCCCAAGGCATCACCTGCCACCGGGAATGTCCCAGTA
ATAGCCGTTGGAGGGTTGGGCGTTGGCATCAAAGATGTGGACCCCAAGTCCACTTTCAGGCCCGATCTGC
CAACAGCTAGCGATACTAAGTGTGTGGTAGGACTTCACGACAATACTAACGCCGATAGAGACTATGATAC
AGTCAACCCAGAAGAGAGTGCCTTGAGAGCTCTTGTTGCTTCAGCAAAAGGTCACATTGAAATATCTCAG
CAGGATTTGAACGCTACATGTCCACCCTTGCCTAGGTATGACATTAGATTGTACGATGCCTTGGCTGCTA
AAATGGCTGCTGGGGTTAAGGTGAGAATTGTGGTTAGCGACCCAGCCAACAGGGGCGCAGTGGGCAGTGG
GGGTTACAGCCAAATAAAATCACTTAGTGAAATATCAGACACTTTGAGAAACAGGCTTGCAAATATCACA
GGCGGTCAACAAGCTGCCAAAACTGCAATGTGTAGCAATTTGCAGCTTGCAACCTTTAGATCCTCCCCCA
ACGGCAAATGGGCAGACGGGCATCCTTATGCCCAACACCATAAGTTGGTTTCCGTCGACTCATCCACATT
TTATATCGGTTCAAAAAATTTGTACCCATCCTGGCTGCAAGATTTTGGCTACATAGTGGAATCCCCAGAG
GCTGCCAAGCAACTGGATGCCAAATTGCTTGACCCTCAGTGGAAGTACTCACAGGAGACTGCAACAGTGG
ATTACGCAAGAGGAATCTGCAACGCTGGAAGCGGCGCTACAAACTTTAGTCTGCTCAAGCAGGCTGGCGA
TGTCGAGGAAAACCCAGGTCCCGGTACCATGAATGGAGCTATAGGAGGTGACCTTTTGCTCAATTTTCCT
GACATGTCGGTCCTAGAGCGCCAAAGGGCTCACCTCAAGTACCTCAATCCCACCTTTGATTCTCCTCTCG
CCGGCTTCTTTGCCGATTCTTCAATGATTACCGGCGGCGAGATGGACAGCTATCTTTCGACTGCCGGTTT
GAATCTTCCGATGATGTACGGTGAGACGACGGTGGAAGGTGATTCAAGACTCTCAATTTCGCCGGAAACG
ACGCTTGGGACTGGAAATTTCAAGGCAGCGAAGTTTGATACAGAGACTAAGGATTGTAATGAGGCGGCGA
AGAAGATGACGATGAACAGAGATGACCTAGTAGAAGAAGGAGAAGAAGAGAAGTCGAAAATAACAGAGCA
AAACAATGGGAGCACAAAAAGCATCAAGAAGATGAAACACAAAGCCAAGAAAGAAGAGAACAATTTCTCT
AATGATTCATCTAAAGTGACGAAGGAATTGGAGAAAACGGATTATATTCATGTGACCGGTGGCGCCTTAG
AATTCGAAAGTGATGCCATGTTCGCTGCTGAAAGAGCCCCTGACTGGGTGGATGCTGAGGAATGCCATCG
GTGCAGAGTACAGTTTGGGGTGGTGACCCGCAAGCATCACTGCCGAGCATGTGGGCAGATCTTCTGTGGC
AAGTGCTCCTCCAAGTACTCCACCATCCCCAAGTTCGGCATTGAGAAGGAGGTGCGCGTGTGTGAGCCCT
GCTATGAGCAGCTGAACAAGAAGGCACAAGGACAAGGATCCGAAAGTGATGCCATGTTCGCTGCTGAAAG
AGCCCCTGACTGGGTGGATGCTGAGGAATGCCATCGGTGCAGAGTACAGTTTGGGGTGGTGACCCGCAAG
CATCACTGCCGAGCATGTGGGCAGATCTTCTGTGGCAAGTGCTCCTCCAAGTACTCCACCATCCCCAAGT
TCGGCATTGAGAAGGAGGTGCGCGTGTGTGAGCCCTGCTATGAGCAGCTGAACAAGAAGGCATGATCTAG
AGGGCCCTATTTCGTTTAAACCCGCTGATCAGCCTCGACTGTGCCTTCTAGTTGCCAGCCATCTGTTGTT
TGCCCCTCCCCCGTGCCTTCCTTGACCCTGGAAGGTGCCACTCCCACTGTCCTTTCCTAATAAAATGAGG
AAATTGCATCGCATTGTCTGAGTAGGTGTCATTCTATTCTGGGGGGTGGGGTGGGGCAGGACAGCAAGGG
GGAGGATTGGGAAGACAATAGCAGGCATGCTGGGGATGCGGTGGGCTCTATGGCTTCTGAGGCGGAAAGA
ACCAGCTGGGGCTCTAGGGGGTATCCCC
[124 nt withheld, positions 5979-6102]
C
[91 nt withheld, positions 6104-6194]
AGGGTGATGGTTCACGTACCTAGAAGTTCCTATTCCGAAGTTCCTATTCTCTAGAAAGTATAGGAACTTC
CTTGGCCAAAAAGCCTGAACTCACCGCGACGTCTGTCGAGAAGTTTCTGATCGAAAAGTTCGACAGCGTC
TCCGACCTGATGCAGCTCTCGGAGGGCGAAGAATCTCGTGCTTTCAGCTTCGATGTAGGAGGGCGTGGAT
ATGTCCTGCGGGTAAATAGCTGCGCCGATGGTTTCTACAAAGATCGTTATGTTTATCGGCACTTTGCATC
GGCCGCGCTCCCGATTCCGGAAGTGCTTGACATTGGGGAATTCAGCGAGAGCCTGACCTATTGCATCTCC
CGCCGTGCACAGGGTGTCACGTTGCAAGACCTGCCTGAAACCGAACTGCCCGCTGTTCTGCAGCCGGTCG
CGGAGGCCATGGATGCGATCGCTGCGGCCGATCTTAGCCAGACGAGCGGGTTCGGCCCATTCGGACCGCA
AGGAATCGGTCAATACACTACATGGCGTGATTTCATATGCGCGATTGCTGATCCCCATGTGTATCACTGG
CAAACTGTGATGGACGACACCGTCAGTGCGTCCGTCGCGCAGGCTCTCGATGAGCTGATGCTTTGGGCCG
AGGACTGCCCCGAAGTCCGGCACCTCGTGCACGCGGATTTCGGCTCCAACAATGTCCTGACGGACAATGG
CCGCATAACAGCGGTCATTGACTGGAGCGAGGCGATGTTCGGGGATTCCCAATACGAGGTCGCCAACATC
TTCTTCTGGAGGCCGTGGTTGGCTTGTATGGAGCAGCAGACGCGCTACTTCGAGCGGAGGCATCCGGAGC
TTGCAGGATCGCCGCGGCTCCGGGCGTATATGCTCCGCATTGGTCTTGACCAACTCTATCAGAGCTTGGT
TGACGGCAATTTCGATGATGCAGCTTGGGCGCAGGGTCGATGCGACGCAATCGTCCGATCCGGAGCCGGG
ACTGTCGGGCGTACACAAATCGCCCGCAGAAGCGCGGCCGTCTGGACCGATGGCTGTGTAGAAGTACTCG
CCGATAGTGGAAACCGACGCCCCAGCACTCGTCCGAGGGCAAAGGAATAGCACGTACTACGAGATTTCGA
TTCCACCGCCGCCTTCTATGAAAGGTTGGGCTTCGGAATCGTTTTCCGGGACGCCGGCTGGATGATCCTC
CAGCGCGGGGATCTCATGCTGGAGTTCTTCGCCCACCCCAACTTGTTTATTGCAGCTTATAATGGTTACA
AATAAAGCAATAGCATCACAAATTTCACAAATAAAGCATTTTTTTCACTGCATTCTAGTTGTGGTTTGTC
CAAACTCATCAATGTATCTTATCATGTCTGTATACCGTCGACCTCTAGCTAGAGCTTGGCGTAATCATGG
TCATAGCTGTTTCCTGTGTGAAATTGTTATCCGCTCACAATTCCACACAACATACGAGCCGGAAGCATAA
AGTGTAAAGCCTGGGGTGCCTAATGAGTGAGCTAACTCACATTAATTGCGTTGCGCTCACTGCCCGCTTT
CCAGTCGGGAAACCTGTCGTGCCAGCTGCATTAATGAATCGGCCAACGCGCGGGGAGAGGCGGTTTGCGT
ATTGGGCGCTCTTCCGCTTCCTCGCTCACTGACTCGCTGCGCTCGGTCGTTCGGCTGCGGCGAGCGGTAT
CAGCTCACTCAAAGGCGGTAATACGGTTATCCACAGAATCAGGGGATAACGCAGGAAAGAACATGTGAGC
AAAAGGCCAGCAAAAGGCCAGGAACCGTAAAAAGGCCGCGTTGCTGGCGTTTTTCCATAGGCTCCGCCCC
CCTGACGAGCATCACAAAAATCGACGCTCAAGTCAGAGGTGGCGAAACCCGACAGGACTATAAAGATACC
AGGCGTTTCCCCCTGGAAGCTCCCTCGTGCGCTCTCCTGTTCCGACCCTGCCGCTTACCGGATACCTGTC
CGCCTTTCTCCCTTCGGGAAGCGTGGCGCTTTCTCATAGCTCACGCTGTAGGTATCTCAGTTCGGTGTAG
GTCGTTCGCTCCAAGCTGGGCTGTGTGCACGAACCCCCCGTTCAGCCCGACCGCTGCGCCTTATCCGGTA
ACTATCGTCTTGAGTCCAACCCGGTAAGACACGACTTATCGCCACTGGCAGCAGCCACTGGTAACAGGAT
TAGCAGAGCGAGGTATGTAGGCGGTGCTACAGAGTTCTTGAAGTGGTGGCCTAACTACGGCTACACTAGA
AGAACAGTATTTGGTATCTGCGCTCTGCTGAAGCCAGTTACCTTCGGAAAAAGAGTTGGTAGCTCTTGAT
CCGGCAAACAAACCACCGCTGGTAGCGGTGGTTTTTTTGTTTGCAAGCAGCAGATTACGCGCAGAAAAAA
AGGATCTCAAGAAGATCCTTTGATCTTTTCTACGGGGTCTGACGCTCAGTGGAACGAAAACTCACGTTAA
GGGATTTTGGTCATGAGATTATCAAAAAGGATCTTCACCTAGATCCTTTTAAATTAAAAATGAAGTTTTA
AATCAATCTAAAGTATATATGAGTAAACTTGGTCTGACAGTTACCAATGCTTAATCAGTGAGGCACCTAT
CTCAGCGATCTGTCTATTTCGTTCATCCATAGTTGCCTGACTCCCCGTCGTGTAGATAACTACGATACGG
GAGGGCTTACCATCTGGCCCCAGTGCTGCAATGATACCGCGAGACCCACGCTCACCGGCTCCAGATTTAT
CAGCAATAAACCAGCCAGCCGGAAGGGCCGAGCGCAGAAGTGGTCCTGCAACTTTATCCGCCTCCATCCA
GTCTATTAATTGTTGCCGGGAAGCTAGAGTAAGTAGTTCGCCAGTTAATAGTTTGCGCAACGTTGTTGCC
ATTGCTACAGGCATCGTGGTGTCACGCTCGTCGTTTGGTATGGCTTCATTCAGCTCCGGTTCCCAACGAT
CAAGGCGAGTTACATGATCCCCCATGTTGTGCAAAAAAGCGGTTAGCTCCTTCGGTCCTCCGATCGTTGT
CAGAAGTAAGTTGGCCGCAGTGTTATCACTCATGGTTATGGCAGCACTGCATAATTCTCTTACTGTCATG
CCATCCGTAAGATGCTTTTCTGTGACTGGTGAGTACTCAACCAAGTCATTCTGAGAATAGTGTATGCGGC
GACCGAGTTGCTCTTGCCCGGCGTCAATACGGGATAATACCGCGCCACATAGCAGAACTTTAAAAGTGCT
CATCATTGGAAAACGTTCTTCGGGGCGAAAACTCTCAAGGATCTTACCGCTGTTGAGATCCAGTTCGATG
TAACCCACTCGTGCACCCAACTGATCTTCAGCATCTTTTACTTTCACCAGCGTTTCTGGGTGAGCAAAAA
CAGGAAGGCAAAATGCCGCAAAAAAGGGAATAAGGGCGACACGGAAATGTTGAATACTCATACTCTTCCT
TTTTCAATATTATTGAAGCATTTATCAGGGTTATTGTCTCATGAGCGGATACATATTTGAATGTATTTAG
AAAAATAAACAAATAGGGGTTCCGCGCACATTTCCCCGAAAAGTGCCACCTGACGTCGACGGATCGGGAG
ATCTCCCGATCCCCTATGGTGCACTCTCAGTACAATCTGCTCTGATGCCGCATAGTTAAGCCAGTATCTG
CTCCCTGCTTGTGTGTTGGAGGTCGCTGAGTAGTGCGCGAGCAAAATTTAAGCTACAACAAGGCAAGGCT
TGACCGACAATTGCATGAAGAATCTGCTTAGGGTTAGGCGTTTTGCGCTGCTTCGCGATGTACGGGCCAG
ATATACGCGTT
Features (pLannotate 1.2.2; 25 found; start..end, strand, type, name):
      1..380     +  enhancer       CMV enhancer: human cytomegalovirus immediate early enhancer
    381..584     +  promoter       CMV promoter: human cytomegalovirus (CMV) immediate early promoter
    586..605     +  promoter       PLtetO-1 promoter (fragment): modified phage lambda PL promoter with tet operator sites (Lutz and Bujard, 1997)
    613..646     +  promoter       TRE3GV promoter (fragment): 3rd-generation Tet-responsive promoter that can be activated by binding of Tet-On® 3G, optimized for retroviral and lentiviral vectors
    740..2233    +  CDS            CRY2PHR: N-terminal photolyase homology region of Arabidopsis thaliana cryptochrome 2 binds to CIB1 upon exposure to blue light (Kennedy et al., 2010)
   2267..2971    +  CDS            mCherry: mCherry is a basic (constitutively fluorescent) red fluorescent protein published in 2004, derived from Discosoma sp.. It is reported to be a very rapidly-maturing monomer with low acid sensitivity.
   3056..4543    +  CDS            PLD_STRAT (fragment): Experimental evidence at protein level: Swiss-Prot protein existence level 1. From Streptomyces antibioticus.
   4649..5158    +  CDS            CIBN: N-terminal portion of the CIB1 transcription factor from Arabidopsis thaliana binds to CRY2 (cryptochrome 2) that has absorbed blue light (Kennedy et al., 2010)
   5180..5431    +  CDS            Hgs (fragment): HGS_MOUSE - Also known as Hrs. Experimental evidence at protein level: Swiss-Prot protein existence level 1. Involved in intracellular signal transduction mediated by cytokines and growth factors. When associated with STAM, it suppresses DNA signaling upon stimulation by IL-2 and GM-CSF. Could be a direct effector of PI3-kinase in vesicular pathway via early endosomes and may regulate trafficking to early and late endosomes by recruiting clathrin. May concentrate ubiquitinated receptors within clathrin- coated regions. Involved in down-regulation of receptor tyrosine kinase via multivesicular
   5480..5641    +  CDS            adcA (fragment): ADCA_DICDI - Experimental evidence at protein level: Swiss-Prot protein existence level 1. From Dictyostelium discoideum (Slime mold).
   5709..5933    +  polyA_signal   bGH poly(A) signal: bovine growth hormone polyadenylation signal
   5937..5958    +  promoter       SV40 promoter (fragment): SV40 enhancer and early promoter
   5979..6212    +  rep_origin     f1 ori (fragment) (sequence partly withheld): f1 bacteriophage origin of replication; arrow indicates direction of (+) strand synthesis
   6217..6264    +  protein_bind   FRT: FLP-mediated recombination occurs in the 8-bp core sequence TCTAGAAA (Turan and Bode, 2011). FLP recombinase from the Saccharomyces cerevisiae 2μ plasmid
   6272..7294    +  CDS            HygR: aminoglycoside phosphotransferase from E. coli; aph(4)-Ia; confers resistance to hygromycin
   7304..7429    +  CDS            ble (fragment): BLE_KLEPN - Experimental evidence at protein level: Swiss-Prot protein existence level 1. Binding protein with a strong affinity to the bleomycin family of antibiotics. Binds to CL990; an antimitotic-antibiotic compound. From Klebsiella pneumoniae.
   7424..7545    +  polyA_signal   SV40 poly(A) signal: SV40 polyadenylation signal
   7618..7634    -  protein_bind   lac operator: The lac repressor binds to the lac operator to inhibit transcription in E. coli. This inhibition can be relieved by adding lactose or isopropyl-β-D-thiogalactopyranoside (IPTG). lac repressor encoded by lacI
   7642..7672    -  promoter       lac promoter: promoter for the E. coli lac operon
   7687..7708    -  protein_bind   CAP binding site: CAP binding activates transcription in the presence of cAMP. E. coli catabolite activator protein
   7721..7813    -  CDS            lacI (fragment): lac repressor; lacI; The lac repressor binds to the lac operator to inhibit transcription in E. coli. This inhibition can be relieved by adding lactose or isopropyl-β-D-thiogalactopyranoside (IPTG).
   7996..8584    -  rep_origin     ori: high-copy-number ColE1/pMB1/pBR322/pUC origin of replication
   8755..9615    -  CDS            AmpR: β-lactamase; bla; confers resistance to ampicillin, carbenicillin, and related antibiotics
   9616..9720    -  promoter       AmpR promoter: bla
   9779..9831    -  misc_feature   bom (fragment): basis of mobility region from pBR322
