[The description below was written by a language model from this plasmid's Addgene catalogue record and pLannotate feature annotations shown in this document.]
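Description:
Endosome-targeted optoPLD is a mammalian expression plasmid of about 10 kb built on the pcDNA5/FRT/TO backbone. It is maintained in E. coli through a high-copy ColE1/pUC-type origin and an ampicillin resistance gene. The backbone also carries an FRT site immediately upstream of a hygromycin resistance coding sequence with an SV40 poly(A) signal. In this vector family that arrangement allows FLP-mediated integration into a host cell line bearing a genomic FRT site, followed by hygromycin selection. Expression is driven by the CMV enhancer/promoter. The short tet-operator-like fragments annotated just downstream fit the tetracycline-regulatable "TO" design, which is repressed in cells expressing Tet repressor and otherwise constitutive. A bGH poly(A) signal terminates the transcript.

The payload is a single open reading frame encoding two proteins separated by a P2A self-cleaving peptide. The first is CRY2PHR, the photolyase homology region of Arabidopsis cryptochrome 2, fused to mCherry and a bacterial phospholipase D. The catalogue attributes the enzyme to Streptomyces sp. PMF, whereas the automated annotation matches it to a Streptomyces antibioticus homologue. The second protein is CIBN, the N-terminal part of CIB1, fused to a tandem 2xFYVE module. The annotation picks this module up as an Hgs/Hrs fragment plus a second FYVE-like hit. FYVE domains bind phosphatidylinositol 3-phosphate and so anchor CIBN on endosomal membranes. Blue light induces CRY2–CIBN binding, which recruits the red-fluorescent PLD to endosomes, where it can generate phosphatidic acid locally. The construct is used for spatiotemporal optogenetic control of phosphatidic acid signaling. The depositor and sequenced records show the same feature layout and differ by only a few nucleotides in length.
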