Addgene plasmid #140056: Endosome-targeted optoPLD
Purpose: Encodes CRY2-mCherry-PLD-P2A-CIBN-2xFYVE for mammalian expression
Depositing lab: Jeremy Baskin. Publication: Spatiotemporal control of phosphatidic acid signaling with optogenetic, engineered phospholipase Ds. Tei R, Baskin JM. J Cell Biol. 2020 Mar 2;219(3). pii: 133675. doi: 10.1083/jcb.201907013. PubMed 31999306.
Backbone
  Vector backbone: pCDNA5/FRT/TO
  Backbone manufacturer: Thermo Fisher Scientific
  Backbone size w/o insert (bp): 5137
  Total vector size (bp): 9982
  Vector type: Mammalian Expression
  Selectable markers: Hygromycin
Growth in bacteria
  Bacterial resistance: Ampicillin, 100 μg/mL
  Growth temperature: 37°C
  Growth strain: DH5alpha
  Copy number: High Copy
Gene/Insert
  Gene/Insert name: Phospholipase D
  Species: Streptomyces sp. PMF
  Insert size (bp): 1518
  GenBank ID: UniProtKB P84147
  Tag / fusion protein: CRY2 (N terminal on insert); mCherry (N terminal on insert); P2A (C terminal on insert); CIBN (C terminal on insert); 2xFYVE (C terminal on insert)
Terms and licenses: Academic/Nonprofit Terms; Industry Terms: Not Available to Industry
How to cite: Endosome-targeted optoPLD was a gift from Jeremy Baskin (Addgene plasmid # 140056 ; http://n2t.net/addgene:140056 ; RRID:Addgene_140056)
